Addgene plasmid #166430: pBS L30 mRuby3-Rab11A
Purpose: Rab11A fused to mRuby3 fluorescent protein (ex558/em592) tag in N-ter under control of a weak L30 promoter.
Depositing lab: Raphael Gaudin.
Backbone
  Vector backbone: pBS
  Modifications to backbone: Modified for mammalian expression using the promoter of the mouse ribosomal protein L30 gene ("weak promoter") and a HSV TK polyA tail
  Vector type: Mammalian Expression
Growth in bacteria
  Bacterial resistance: Ampicillin, 100 μg/mL
  Growth temperature: 37°C
  Growth strain: DH5alpha
  Copy number: Unknown
Gene/Insert
  Gene/Insert name: Rab11A
  Species: H. sapiens (human)
  GenBank ID: 8766 NC_000015.10
  Promoter: L30 weak promoter
  Tag / fusion protein: mRuby3 (N terminal on insert)
  Entrez Gene: RAB11A (a.k.a. YL8)
  Cloning method: Gateway Cloning
  Sequencing primers: 5′ M13pUC-fwd; 3′ T3
Terms and licenses: Academic/Nonprofit Terms; Industry Terms: Not Available to Industry
How to cite: pBS L30 mRuby3-Rab11A was a gift from Raphael Gaudin (Addgene plasmid # 166430 ; http://n2t.net/addgene:166430 ; RRID:Addgene_166430)
