[The description below was written by a language model from this plasmid's Addgene catalogue record and pLannotate feature annotations shown in this document.]
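Description:
pBS L30 mRuby3-Rab11A is a mammalian expression plasmid of about 5.4 kb built on a pBluescript-type (pBS) backbone. The backbone was adapted for use in mammalian cells by adding the promoter of the mouse ribosomal protein L30 gene and a herpes simplex virus thymidine kinase polyadenylation signal. In E. coli it is maintained through a high-copy ColE1/pUC-type origin and selected with ampicillin via the β-lactamase gene. The backbone also retains an f1 phage origin, flanking T7 and T3 promoters, and remnants of the lacZα/lac promoter region typical of this cloning vector family. No mammalian selection marker is annotated, which suggests transient transfection as the likely mode of use.

The payload is human RAB11A fused at its N terminus to the red fluorescent protein mRuby3 (excitation 558 nm, emission 592 nm). The Rab11A coding sequence was introduced by Gateway cloning and sits between attB1 and attB2 sites. The attB1 site therefore lies in the linker between mRuby3 and the GTPase, and the HSV TK poly(A) signal follows downstream. The L30 promoter itself is not picked up in the automated feature table. It presumably occupies the unannotated stretch between the residual multiple cloning site and the start of mRuby3.

Rab11A is a small GTPase that regulates endocytic recycling and membrane delivery. The record describes the L30 promoter as weak, so the fusion should be expressed at modest levels. This makes the construct suited to live-cell fluorescence imaging of Rab11A-positive recycling compartments, where strong overexpression might cause artefacts, although the record does not describe specific applications.
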