Features (pLannotate 1.2.2; 20 found; start..end, strand, type, name):
      2..37      +  CDS            rop (fragment): Rop protein, which maintains plasmids at low copy number; rop
    139..238     +  misc_feature   bom (fragment): basis of mobility region from pBR322
    239..667     +  rep_origin     f1 ori (sequence partly withheld): f1 bacteriophage origin of replication; arrow indicates direction of (+) strand synthesis
    698..855     -  CDS            lacZα (fragment): LacZα fragment of β-galactosidase; lacZ fragment
    858..876     +  promoter       T7 promoter: promoter for bacteriophage T7 RNA polymerase
    879..904     +  misc_feature   MCS (fragment): pUC18/19 multiple cloning site
   1295..2005    +  CDS            mRuby3: mRuby3 is a basic (constitutively fluorescent) red fluorescent protein published in 2016, derived from Entacmaea quadricolor. It has low acid sensitivity.
   2040..2060    +  protein_bind   attB1: mutant version of attB; core recombination site for the Gateway® BP reaction BP Clonase™
   2066..2713    +  CDS            RAB11A: RB11A_HUMAN - Also known as RAB11. Experimental evidence at protein level: Swiss-Prot protein existence level 1. The small GTPases Rab are key regulators of intracellular membrane trafficking, from the formation of transport vesicles to their fusion with membranes. Rabs cycle between an inactive GDP-bound form and an active GTP-bound form that is able to recruit to membranes different set of downstream effectors directly responsible for vesicle formation, movement, tethering and fusion. The small Rab GTPase RAB11A regulates endocytic recycling. Acts as a major regulator of membrane delivery du
   2718..2742    -  protein_bind   attB2: mutant version of attB; recombination site for the Gateway® BP reaction BP Clonase™
   2830..2878    +  polyA_signal   HSV TK poly(A) signal: herpes simplex virus thymidine kinase polyadenylation signal (Cole and Stacy, 1985)
   2969..2985    -  polyA_signal   bGH poly(A) signal (fragment): bovine growth hormone polyadenylation signal
   3094..3112    -  promoter       T3 promoter: promoter for bacteriophage T3 RNA polymerase
   3157..3173    -  protein_bind   lac operator: The lac repressor binds to the lac operator to inhibit transcription in E. coli. This inhibition can be relieved by adding lactose or isopropyl-β-D-thiogalactopyranoside (IPTG). lac repressor encoded by lacI
   3181..3211    -  promoter       lac promoter: promoter for the E. coli lac operon
   3226..3247    -  protein_bind   CAP binding site: CAP binding activates transcription in the presence of cAMP. E. coli catabolite activator protein
   3260..3352    -  CDS            lacI (fragment): lac repressor; lacI; The lac repressor binds to the lac operator to inhibit transcription in E. coli. This inhibition can be relieved by adding lactose or isopropyl-β-D-thiogalactopyranoside (IPTG).
   3535..4123    -  rep_origin     ori: high-copy-number ColE1/pMB1/pBR322/pUC origin of replication
   4294..5154    -  CDS            AmpR: β-lactamase; bla; confers resistance to ampicillin, carbenicillin, and related antibiotics
   5155..5259    -  promoter       AmpR promoter: bla
>Addgene plasmid #166430 | pBS L30 mRuby3-Rab11A | addgene full sequence | sequence record 333541 | Addgene NGS Result
TCTCGCGCGTTTCGGTGATGACGGTGAAAACCTCTGACACATGCAGCTCCCGGAGACGGTCACAGCTTGT
CTGTAAGCGGATGCCGGGAGCAGACAAGCCCGTCAGGGCGCGTCAGCGGGTGTTGGCGGGTGTCGGGGCT
GGCTTAACTATGCGGCATCAGAGCAGATTGTACTGAGAGTGCACCATATGCGGTGTGAAATACCGCACAG
ATGCGTAAGGAGAAAATACCGCATCAGG
[124 nt withheld, positions 239-362]
C
[91 nt withheld, positions 364-454]
A
[49 nt withheld, positions 456-504]
CCTTTGACGTTGGAGTCCACGTTCTTT
[37 nt withheld, positions 532-568]
ACCCTATCTCGGTCTATTCTTTTGATTTATAAGGGATTTTGCCGATTTCGGCCTATTGGTTAAAAAATGA
GCTGATTTAACAAAAATTTAACGCGAATTTTAACAAAATATTAACGCTTACAATTTCCATTCGCCATTCA
GGCTGCGCAACTGTTGGGAAGGGCGATCGGTGCGGGCCTCTTCGCTATTACGCCAGCTGGCGAAAGGGGG
ATGTGCTGCAAGGCGATTAAGTTGGGTAACGCCAGGGTTTTCCCAGTCACGACGTTGTAAAACGACGGCC
AGTGAATTGTAATACGACTCACTATAGGGCGAATTCGAGCTCGGTACCCGGGGATCGCAGAACAAACGCC
CAGAACCGAAGGCCGGAGCCCAGACGCCGCAGCAGCCCAGCCTGCGTTGTAACCCGGTCCCCATAGCAAC
CAACTACCGCAGACTACTCTCGCAAGCGCTGTTCTGCTTGTGACCCGGACCGGCTTCTCTTCCGCTTCCG
GTCCCACAATCCTCTGTCGGCCTAGAAGAGCTTTGCATTGTGGGAGCTCCTTCCTTTCTCGCTCCCCGGC
CATCTTGGCGGCTGGTGTTGGTGAGTGAGCTCTGCGGGGTAAACGATTAGGCGGCTCGGGGAGCTCCGCT
AGCTGGTGTTTGACGCTCTGGATTATAATCCTCTCTTCTGTCCTCTGTGTATGCTAGGTTGGGGGTTGTC
CCGCACCTACTAGAGGATCCGCCACCATGGTGTCTAAGGGCGAAGAGCTGATCAAGGAAAATATGCGTAT
GAAGGTGGTCATGGAAGGTTCGGTCAACGGCCACCAATTCAAATGCACAGGTGAAGGAGAAGGCAGACCG
TACGAGGGAGTGCAAACCATGAGGATCAAAGTCATCGAGGGAGGACCCCTGCCATTTGCCTTTGACATTC
TTGCCACGTCGTTCATGTATGGCAGCCGTACCTTTATCAAGTACCCGGCCGACATCCCTGATTTCTTTAA
ACAGTCCTTTCCTGAGGGTTTTACTTGGGAAAGAGTTACGAGATACGAAGATGGTGGAGTCGTCACCGTC
ACGCAGGACACCAGCCTTGAGGATGGCGAGCTCGTCTACAACGTCAAGGTCAGAGGGGTAAACTTTCCCT
CCAATGGTCCCGTGATGCAGAAGAAGACCAAGGGTTGGGAGCCTAATACAGAGATGATGTATCCAGCAGA
TGGTGGTCTGAGAGGATACACTGACATCGCACTGAAAGTTGATGGTGGTGGCCATCTGCACTGCAACTTC
GTGACAACTTACAGGTCAAAAAAGACCGTCGGGAACATCAAGATGCCCGGTGTCCATGCCGTTGATCACC
GCCTGGAAAGGATCGAGGAGAGTGACAATGAAACCTACGTAGTGCAAAGAGAAGTGGCAGTTGCCAAATA
CAGCAACCTTGGTGGTGGCATGGACGAGCTGTACAAGGGTGGTTCCGGTGGATCTGGAGGTTCTGATATC
ACAAGTTTGTACAAAAAAGCAGGCACCATGGGCACCCGCGACGACGAGTACGACTACCTCTTTAAAGTTG
TCCTTATTGGAGATTCTGGTGTTGGAAAGAGTAATCTCCTGTCTCGATTTACTCGAAATGAGTTTAATCT
GGAAAGCAAGAGCACCATTGGAGTAGAGTTTGCAACAAGAAGCATCCAGGTTGATGGAAAAACAATAAAG
GCACAGATATGGGACACAGCAGGGCAAGAGCGATATCGAGCTATAACATCAGCATATTATCGTGGAGCTG
TAGGTGCCTTATTGGTTTATGACATTGCTAAACATCTCACATATGAAAATGTAGAGCGATGGCTGAAAGA
ACTGAGAGATCATGCTGATAGTAACATTGTTATCATGCTTGTGGGCAATAAGAGTGATCTACGTCATCTC
AGGGCAGTTCCTACAGATGAAGCAAGAGCTTTTGCAGAAAAGAATGGTTTGTCATTCATTGAAACTTCGG
CCCTAGACTCTACAAATGTAGAAGCTGCTTTTCAGACAATTTTAACAGAGATTTACCGCATTGTTTCTCA
GAAGCAAATGTCAGACAGACGCGAAAATGACATGTCTCCAAGCAACAATGTGGTTCCTATTCATGTTCCA
CCAACCACTGAAAACAAGCCAAAGGTGCAGTGCTGTCAGAACATCTAGAACCCAGCTTTCTTGTACAAAG
TGGTGATATCGTAGGTTGACCTGCAGGGGGAGATGGGGGAGGCTAACTGAAACACGGAAGGAGACAATAC
CGGAAGGAACCCGCGCTATGACGGCAATAAAAAGACAGAATAAAACGCACGGGTGTTGGGTCGTTTGTTC
ATAAACGCGGGGTTCGGTCCCAGGGCTGGCACTCTGTCGATACCCCACCGAGACCCCATTGGGGCCAATA
CGCCCGCGTTTCTTCCTTTTCCCCACCCCACCCCCCAAGTTCGGGTGAAGGCCCAGGGCTCGCAGCCAAC
GTCGGGGCGGCAAGCCCTGCCATAGCCACGGGCCCCGTGGGTTAGGGACGGGGTCCCCCATGCAAGCTTT
TGTTCCCTTTAGTGAGGGTTAATTTCGAGCTTGGCGTAATCATGGTCATAGCTGTTTCCTGTGTGAAATT
GTTATCCGCTCACAATTCCACACAACATACGAGCCGGAAGCATAAAGTGTAAAGCCTGGGGTGCCTAATG
AGTGAGCTAACTCACATTAATTGCGTTGCGCTCACTGCCCGCTTTCCAGTCGGGAAACCTGTCGTGCCAG
CTGCATTAATGAATCGGCCAACGCGCGGGGAGAGGCGGTTTGCGTATTGGGCGCTCTTCCGCTTCCTCGC
TCACTGACTCGCTGCGCTCGGTCGTTCGGCTGCGGCGAGCGGTATCAGCTCACTCAAAGGCGGTAATACG
GTTATCCACAGAATCAGGGGATAACGCAGGAAAGAACATGTGAGCAAAAGGCCAGCAAAAGGCCAGGAAC
CGTAAAAAGGCCGCGTTGCTGGCGTTTTTCCATAGGCTCCGCCCCCCTGACGAGCATCACAAAAATCGAC
GCTCAAGTCAGAGGTGGCGAAACCCGACAGGACTATAAAGATACCAGGCGTTTCCCCCTGGAAGCTCCCT
CGTGCGCTCTCCTGTTCCGACCCTGCCGCTTACCGGATACCTGTCCGCCTTTCTCCCTTCGGGAAGCGTG
GCGCTTTCTCATAGCTCACGCTGTAGGTATCTCAGTTCGGTGTAGGTCGTTCGCTCCAAGCTGGGCTGTG
TGCACGAACCCCCCGTTCAGCCCGACCGCTGCGCCTTATCCGGTAACTATCGTCTTGAGTCCAACCCGGT
AAGACACGACTTATCGCCACTGGCAGCAGCCACTGGTAACAGGATTAGCAGAGCGAGGTATGTAGGCGGT
GCTACAGAGTTCTTGAAGTGGTGGCCTAACTACGGCTACACTAGAAGAACAGTATTTGGTATCTGCGCTC
TGCTGAAGCCAGTTACCTTCGGAAAAAGAGTTGGTAGCTCTTGATCCGGCAAACAAACCACCGCTGGTAG
CGGTGGTTTTTTTGTTTGCAAGCAGCAGATTACGCGCAGAAAAAAAGGATCTCAAGAAGATCCTTTGATC
TTTTCTACGGGGTCTGACGCTCAGTGGAACGAAAACTCACGTTAAGGGATTTTGGTCATGAGATTATCAA
AAAGGATCTTCACCTAGATCCTTTTAAATTAAAAATGAAGTTTTAAATCAATCTAAAGTATATATGAGTA
AACTTGGTCTGACAGTTACCAATGCTTAATCAGTGAGGCACCTATCTCAGCGATCTGTCTATTTCGTTCA
TCCATAGTTGCCTGACTCCCCGTCGTGTAGATAACTACGATACGGGAGGGCTTACCATCTGGCCCCAGTG
CTGCAATGATACCGCGAGACCCACGCTCACCGGCTCCAGATTTATCAGCAATAAACCAGCCAGCCGGAAG
GGCCGAGCGCAGAAGTGGTCCTGCAACTTTATCCGCCTCCATCCAGTCTATTAATTGTTGCCGGGAAGCT
AGAGTAAGTAGTTCGCCAGTTAATAGTTTGCGCAACGTTGTTGCCATTGCTACAGGCATCGTGGTGTCAC
GCTCGTCGTTTGGTATGGCTTCATTCAGCTCCGGTTCCCAACGATCAAGGCGAGTTACATGATCCCCCAT
GTTGTGCAAAAAAGCGGTTAGCTCCTTCGGTCCTCCGATCGTTGTCAGAAGTAAGTTGGCCGCAGTGTTA
TCACTCATGGTTATGGCAGCACTGCATAATTCTCTTACTGTCATGCCATCCGTAAGATGCTTTTCTGTGA
CTGGTGAGTACTCAACCAAGTCATTCTGAGAATAGTGTATGCGGCGACCGAGTTGCTCTTGCCCGGCGTC
AATACGGGATAATACCGCGCCACATAGCAGAACTTTAAAAGTGCTCATCATTGGAAAACGTTCTTCGGGG
CGAAAACTCTCAAGGATCTTACCGCTGTTGAGATCCAGTTCGATGTAACCCACTCGTGCACCCAACTGAT
CTTCAGCATCTTTTACTTTCACCAGCGTTTCTGGGTGAGCAAAAACAGGAAGGCAAAATGCCGCAAAAAA
GGGAATAAGGGCGACACGGAAATGTTGAATACTCATACTCTTCCTTTTTCAATATTATTGAAGCATTTAT
CAGGGTTATTGTCTCATGAGCGGATACATATTTGAATGTATTTAGAAAAATAAACAAATAGGGGTTCCGC
GCACATTTCCCCGAAAAGTGCCACCTGACGTCTAAGAAACCATTATTATCATGACATTAACCTATAAAAA
TAGGCGTATCACGAGGCCCTTTCG
